Addgene plasmid #27554: pCMV4-NIK-HA
Depositing lab: Shao-Cong Sun. Depositing organization: Pennsylvania State University, College of Medicine. Publication: Negative regulation of the nuclear factor kappa B-inducing kinase by a cis-acting domain. Xiao G, Sun SC. J Biol Chem. 2000 Jul 14. 275(28):21081-5. 10.1074/jbc.M002552200 PubMed 10887201.
Backbone
  Vector backbone: pCMV4
  Backbone manufacturer: Dr. David Russell, UTSW
  Backbone size w/o insert (bp): 4874
  Vector type: Mammalian Expression
Growth in bacteria
  Bacterial resistance: Ampicillin, 100 μg/mL
  Growth temperature: 37°C
  Growth strain: DH5alpha
  Copy number: High Copy
Gene/Insert
  Gene/Insert name: NIK
  Species: H. sapiens (human)
  Mutation: NIK starts at amino acid 3; C52R and R139H mutations when compared to NP_003945.2
  Entrez Gene: MAP3K14 (a.k.a. FTDCR1B, HS, HSNIK, IMD112, NIK)
  Promoter: CMV
  Tag / fusion protein: HA (C terminal on backbone)
  Cloning method: Restriction Enzyme; 5′ cloning site KpnI (not destroyed); 3′ cloning site EcoRV (not destroyed)
  Sequencing primers: 5′ CMV-F; 3′ hGH-pA-R
Resource information
  A portion of this plasmid was derived from a plasmid made by: To create pCMV4-HA-NIK, we PCR amplified the NIK cDNA using the Flag-NIK plasmid (obtained from Dr. David Wallach with MTA) as template.
Terms and licenses: Academic/Nonprofit Terms; Industry Terms: Not Available to Industry
Depositor comments: According to the depositing laboratory, the differences in NIK compared to GenBank reference sequence NP_003945.2 do not affect the function of NIK.
How to cite: pCMV4-NIK-HA was a gift from Shao-Cong Sun (Addgene plasmid # 27554 ; http://n2t.net/addgene:27554 ; RRID:Addgene_27554)
