[The description below was written by a language model from this plasmid's Addgene catalogue record.]
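Description:
pCMV4-NIK-HA is a mammalian expression plasmid built on the pCMV4 backbone (about 4.9 kb without insert) for transient expression of human NF-κB-inducing kinase (NIK, encoded by MAP3K14) in cultured cells. It is propagated in E. coli as a high-copy plasmid under ampicillin selection. The record does not name the origin of replication or list any mammalian selection marker, and no feature table is provided, so the finer details of the backbone cannot be confirmed here.

The NIK cDNA was PCR-amplified from an earlier Flag-tagged NIK plasmid and inserted between the KpnI and EcoRV sites, both of which remain intact. Transcription is driven by the strong constitutive CMV promoter. The use of an hGH polyadenylation reverse primer for sequencing suggests that the insert is followed by a human growth hormone polyA region. A haemagglutinin (HA) epitope supplied by the backbone is fused to the C terminus of the kinase, allowing detection or immunoprecipitation with anti-HA antibodies. The coding sequence begins at amino acid 3 of NIK and carries two substitutions, C52R and R139H, relative to the reference protein. The depositing laboratory states that these differences do not affect NIK function.

NIK is a MAP3K that activates NF-κB signalling, and the associated publication concerns negative regulation of the kinase by a cis-acting domain within the protein. The construct is therefore suited to overexpressing tagged, essentially wild-type NIK in mammalian cells to study its activity, regulation and interactions, for example as a reference alongside mutant forms.
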