>Addgene plasmid #27554 | pCMV4-NIK-HA | addgene partial sequence | sequence record 91600 | CMV-F 5'-CGCAAATGGGCGGTAGGCGTG-3'
GCAGAGCTCGTTTAGTGAACCGTCAGAATTGTTTTTATTTTTAATTTTCTTTCAAATACTTCCATCGAAT
TCAGATCTGGTACCATGGCATGATGGAAATGGCCTGCCCAGGTGCCCCTGGCTCAGCAGTGGGGCAGCAG
AAGGAACTCCCCAAAGCCAAGGAGAAGACGCCGCCACTGGGGAAGAAACAGAGCTCCGTCTACAAGCTTG
AGGCCGTGGAGAAGAGCCCTGTGTTCCGCGGAAAGTGGGAGATCCTGAATGACGTGATTACCAAGGGCAC
AGCCAAGGAAGGCTCCGAGGCAGGGCCAGCTGCCATCTCTATCATCGCCCAGGCTGAGTGTGAGAATAGC
CAAGAGTTCAGCCCCACCTTTTCAGAACGCATTTTCATCGCTGGGTCCAAACAGTACAGCCAGTCCGAGA
GTCTTGATCAGATCCCCAACAATGTGGCCCATGCTACAGAGGGCAAAATGGCCCGTGTGTGTTGGAAGGG
AAAGCGTCACAGCAAAGCCCGGAAGAAACGGAAGAAGAAGAGCTCAAAGTCCCTGGCTCATGCAGGAGTG
GCCTTGGCCAAACCCCTCCCCAGGACCCCTGAGCAGGAGAGCTGCACCATCCCAGTGCAGGAGGATGAGT
CTCCACTCGGCGCCCCATATGTTAGAAACACCCCGCAGTTCACCAAGCCTCTGAAGGAACCAGGCCTTGG
GCAACTCTGTTTTAAGCAGCTTGGCGAGGGCCTACGGCCGGCTCTGCCTCGATCAGAACTCCACAAACTG
ATCAGCCCCTTGCAATGTCTGAACCACGTGTGGAAACTGCACCACCCCCAGGACGGAGGCCCCCTGCCCC
TGCCCACGCACCCCTTCCCCTATAGCAGACTGCCTCATCCCTTCCCATTCCACCCTCTCCAGCCCTGGAA
ACCTCACCCTCTGGAGTCCTTCCTGGGCAAACTGGCCTGTGTAGACAGCCAGAAACCCTTGCCTGACCC
