>Addgene plasmid #27554 | pCMV4-NIK-HA | addgene partial sequence | sequence record 91663 | hGH-PA-R 5'-CCAGCTTGGTTCCCAATAGA-3'
CCCCTTGCTCCATACCACCCCCCTCCACCCCATAATATTATAGAAGGACACCTAGTCAGACAAAATGATG
CAACTTAATTTTATTAGGACAAGGCTGGTGGGCACTGGAGTGGCAACTTCCAGGGCCAGGAGAGGCACTG
GGGAGGGGTCACAGGGATGCCACCCGGGATCCTCTAGAGCTTATCGATCTGAGCAGCATAATCTGGAACG
TCATATGGATAGATATCGGGCCTGTTCTCCAGCTGGCCATGCTTGACCCTCCAGCTCCAGGCGAAGCTGC
CATCAGGGGCCAGTGTGCACTGCAGGTCGATGCCCGAGTCTGGCACCTCCATGTCGTAGCGAACAGGCTG
CCCGTCTTTGGTGACCAAGCTGAAGGCTGCAGCTGGGATCTGGCTGCTGATGCCAGTGGCGATGTCTCCC
ACTTTGACCCGGTGGAACTCCCGGATGTGCAGGTGTTCACCATTAAGAGACTGTATTTGGACTTTCACAC
CATTGAAATAGCTTGGGGTGTCGGTGGGCCGCCCCCGGGCCAGCACCATGTTCCAGCTGGAGCTTCGAGC
CTCGGCCTGGCTGCTCCAGGAGTGTACGCCTGAGCTCAGGGTGTCCCGCGAGCTTTGAGAGGCCTTTGAT
GGGTTCTTCTCACTGTCATCCGACAGGGAGAGGCTGTCGATGCTGAGGCACGAGAGAATTTGCTCCTGCT
CCTCCAGAGAAAATGGCTGGGACAGGCTGTTGAGGAATAATTCTATTTCCAGCTGCTGCAGTTCCTGCTC
CGGGACGGTTGCTTTCCGCTCTGGTGAGCTGGGGTTTCTGGCAGGGGCTGGCTCCAGGGAGGACAGAGGT
AAGGGTTCCCACATCCCAGACTCCTCCTTGCTCAAAGTCAAGGGAGGAGACTTGTT
